>Addgene plasmid #73516 | JH05 | depositor full sequence | sequence record 137512 | Full Theoretical Sequence from Depositor
CAACTTTGTATAGAAAAGTTGAAATATCAGTTTTTAAAAAATTAAACCATAAAACAAATAATATAACCCA
ATTTTTACATCAAACCACAAGAAAAAAATACATTTGGGCCCACGGATAAAGAAATTAAAAAAATACATTT
TTTAAAGGCGCACCGAATTAAAATTCATTTGGGTCTTACCGCGTATACCGTACTCCGTTTGTTTGATCAT
TTTTGTCAGCGCTGGCGGTTGTTTTTTCATTTCATTTCTGCTTCAAAGACGTTTTCTCGAATAATTTTTC
GTTTATTCTCTTTTTTAAAATTAATTTCTAGCCGTAAATGTTATAAATTCACCCATTTAACGCAAATTTC
ATGGTAATCTCATGGAAAAATGCAGTTTCTTTGTTAAAGAAAGCTTAAATAGCAAAAATTCCCCGACTTT
CCCCAAAATCCTGCTCGATTTTCCGTTTTCTCATTGTATTCTCTCTTAATTAATTTTATCGATAATCAAT
TGAATGTTTCAGACAGAGAATGTCAAAAGGAGAAGAGTTATTTACAGGAGTTGTACCTATCCTCGTCGAG
CTCGACGGAGACGTCAACGGACACAAGTTCTCCGTCTCCGGAGAGGGAGAGGGAGACGCCACCTACGGAA
AGCTCACCCTCAAGCTCCTCTGCACCACCGGAAAGCTCCCAGTCCCATGGCCAACCCTCGTCACCACCCT
CGGATACGGAGTCCAATGCTTCGCCCGTTACCCAGACCACATGAAGCAACACGACTTCTTCAAGTCCGCC
ATGCCAGAGGGATACGTCCAAGAGCGTACCATCTTCTTCAAGGTAAGTTTAAACATATATATACTAACTA
ACCCTGATTATTTAAATTTTCAGGACGACGGAAACTACAAGACCCGTGCCGAGGTCAAGTTCGAGGGAGA
CACCCTCGTCAACCGTATCGAGCTCAAGGTAAGTTTAAACAGTTCGGTACTAACTAACCATACATATTTA
AATTTTCAGGGAATCGACTTCAAGGAGGACGGAAACATCCTCGGACACAAGCTTGAGTACAACTACAACT
CCCACAACGTCTACATCACCGCCGACAAGCAAAAGAACGGAATCAAGGCCAACTTCAAGGTAAGTTTAAA
CATGATTTTACTAACTAACTAATCTGATTTAAATTTTCAGATCCGTCACAACATCGAGGACGGAGGAGTC
CAACTCGCCGACCACTACCAACAAAACACCCCAATCGGAGACGGACCAGTCCTCCTCCCAGACAACCACT
ACCTCTCCTACCAATCCAAGCTCTTCAAGGACCCAAACGAGAAGCGTGACCACATGGTCCTCCTTGAGTT
CCTCACCGCCGCCGGAATCACCGAGGGAATGAACGAGCTCTACAAGGCCGGCCACGGACTCCAAGACGAC
CCAGACCTCCAAGCCCTCCTCAAGGGATCCCAACTCCTCAAGGTCAAGTCCTCCTCCTGGCGTCGTGAGC
GTTTCTACAAGCTCCAAGAGGACTGCAAGGTAAGTTTAAACATATATATACTAACTAACCCTGATTATTT
AAATTTTCAGACCATCTGGCAAGAGTCCCGTAAGGTAAGTTTAAACAGTTCGGTACTAACTAACCATACA
TATTTAAATTTTCAGGTCATGCGTTCCCCAGAGTCCCAACTCTTCTCCATCGAGGACATCCAAGAGGTCC
GTATGGGACACCGTACCGAGGGACTCGAGAAGTTCGCCCGTGACATCCCAGAGGACCGTTGCTTCTCCAT
CGTCTTCAAGGTAAGTTTAAACATGATTTTACTAACTAACTAATCTGATTTAAATTTTCAGGACCAACGT
AACACCCTCGACCTCATCGCCCCATCCCCAGCCGACGCCCAACACTGGGTCCAAGGACTCCGTAAGATCA
TCCACCACTCCGGATCCATGGACCAACGTCAAAAGTCAGGAGCTAGCGGAGCCGATTACAAGGATGACGA
TGACAAGAGAGGATCTGGATCTGACTACAAGGACGATGACGATAAGCGTTAAGATAAATGCAAAATCCTT
TCAAGCATTCCCTTCTTCTCTATCACTCTTCTTTCTTTTTGTCAAAAAATTCTCTCGCTAATTTATTTGC
TTTTTTAATGTTATTATTTTATGACTTTTTATAGTCACTGAAAAGTTTGCATCTGAGTGAAGTGAATGCT
ATCAAAATGTGATTCTGTCTGATGTACTTTCACAATCTCTCTTCAATTCCATTTTGAAGTGCTTTAAACC
CGAAAGGTTGAGAAAAATGCGAGCGCTCAAATATTTGTATTGTGTTCGTTGAGTGACCCAACAAAAAGAG
GAAACTTTATTGTGCCGCCAAGAAAAAAGTCTCACGTACGGTGCGCGCGATGCCGTATCACAACTGAGAA
AAAAGACAAAACTTATTGAACAGTGTTCCTTTCAAAAAATTATTTTGTAAAAAATCGAGTTTTTCTCCAA
AATAACGCACGCAATCAAAAACAAGAAAACTAACGTGTTCTCCTGGGCGTGGAACTCCTTATCAAGATTA
CCATTATTGTCTGTCAGAATTGATATTTCAATTATTTCATATCTAGACAAACCCGGGTGTCTTGCATTTA
TTAGTACTGTGAGTTTACATACAAACGAGGCTTACTCAGATAACATAGAGTCACCTCTAATTAGCAAAAA
CCCATTTCTAATTAGCTATTTCGACCAGTTCTAAAGTCACCGTAATTAGAAATGGTTTTTGTAGCTTTTC
TAATTAGAAATGACCCCGAGATAAGTGAAATATGGCATTTTCTGGGTTTTCTAGTAAGAAATGATCCCGC
ACGTAGTGATTCCGCGTTACAAGCCAAATTCAAATTAAAAAAGTATATTACACAATTCAAGTTACATTAT
TTTCAGGAAACAATGGCGAAGAGCAAAGCAGAGATTCAAAAGGAGGAAAGAGACAACAGATATGAACGAA
GACTTCTTGAAAAGAGAAAGAGACATGAGGTGAGTAACCATGATAATAAATAATCAAGTAAGGGCTATAG
ATTTATAAATTCTGGAGTTAACAGTTTCGAAAAAAAGTAGTTTTCATATGTGCGAAGGAATATCAAAAAT
AGGGGAATAGCCTAAACGAGTGAGAAAATTAAATGTTTGTTATTTTTTCAAAAATGTCTGCAGGGCCGTT
ATCCTTTCAAATGCACTCTATCAAACATAGATCATATCCATCATATCTTATCCAGAATTTATATCATATC
CAAGATTGAGAGCGTTTCAAGGAAAATCTCAAACAACCATACAATTTTGTAGATCGACAACAAGGCCTCC
ACTTCTTCATCGATGGCCTCTGCAGCACCTGCACCACCAAGTTTGTATTTTTCATATTAATATAAAGTGA
GCCACGCATAGTCGTTTTTAGGATTTTTGCCAGATCGATGTCGCGCAAACAGACTGTTTTTTTTTCTTTG
AAAGCCGTGCGTGACATGGGCCACGGATTGTAACGCCGCGCTGGATGGATAAAAATTTATTCAGTTTTTT
AGCCTTTACAAAATATGGTTCGACTACTTTCTTTATTTTTACATTTTTATAGGTGCTCATTGAGCTGAGA
TATTTTGGGTATAATCGGAAAATCGCTGATTTTGGTCATTTTTCTGCACTAAAGATTACACAAAAAGTTC
AGTATTTAGATTCATTGTTGAAAATTGGGGATGATCTACAGATACATATCGCCGTGTTCAAAAACACACG
TGACGTCGTGACTGGGAAAACCCTGGCGTTACCCAACTTAATCGCCTTGCAGCACATCCCCCTTTCGCCA
GCTGGCGTAATAGCGAAGAGGCCCGCACCGATCGCCCTTCCCAACAGTTGCGCAGCCTGAATGGCGAATG
GCGCCTGATGCGGTATTTTCTCCTTACGCATCTGTGCGGTATTTCACACCGCATATGGTGCACTCTCAGT
ACAATCTGCTCTGATGCCGCATAGTTAAGCCAGCCCCGACACCCGCCAACACCCGCTGACGCGCCCTGAC
GGGCTTGTCTGCTCCCGGCATCCGCTTACAGACAAGCTGTGACCGTCTCCGGGAGCTGCATGTGTCAGAG
GTTTTCACCGTCATCACCGAAACGCGCGAGACGAAAGGGCCTCGTGATACGCCTATTTTTATAGGTTAAT
GTCATGATAATAATGGTTTCTTAGACGTCAGGTGGCACTTTTCGGGGAAATGTGCGCGGAACCCCTATTT
GTTTATTTTTCTAAATACATTCAAATATGTATCCGCTCATGAGACAATAACCCTGATAAATGCTTCAATA
ATATTGAAAAAGGAAGAGTATGAGTATTCAACATTTCCGTGTCGCCCTTATTCCCTTTTTTGCGGCATTT
TGCCTTCCTGTTTTTGCTCACCCAGAAACGCTGGTGAAAGTAAAAGATGCTGAAGATCAGTTGGGTGCAC
GAGTGGGTTACATCGAACTGGATCTCAACAGCGGTAAGATCCTTGAGAGTTTTCGCCCCGAAGAACGTTT
TCCAATGATGAGCACTTTTAAAGTTCTGCTATGTGGCGCGGTATTATCCCGTATTGACGCCGGGCAAGAG
CAACTCGGTCGCCGCATACACTATTCTCAGAATGACTTGGTTGAGTACTCACCAGTCACAGAAAAGCATC
TTACGGATGGCATGACAGTAAGAGAATTATGCAGTGCTGCCATAACCATGAGTGATAACACTGCGGCCAA
CTTACTTCTGACAACGATCGGAGGACCGAAGGAGCTAACCGCTTTTTTGCACAACATGGGGGATCATGTA
ACTCGCCTTGATCGTTGGGAACCGGAGCTGAATGAAGCCATACCAAACGACGAGCGTGACACCACGATGC
CTGTAGCAATGGCAACAACGTTGCGCAAACTATTAACTGGCGAACTACTTACTCTAGCTTCCCGGCAACA
ATTAATAGACTGGATGGAGGCGGATAAAGTTGCAGGACCACTTCTGCGCTCGGCCCTTCCGGCTGGCTGG
TTTATTGCTGATAAATCTGGAGCCGGTGAGCGTGGGTCTCGCGGTATCATTGCAGCACTGGGGCCAGATG
GTAAGCCCTCCCGTATCGTAGTTATCTACACGACGGGGAGTCAGGCAACTATGGATGAACGAAATAGACA
GATCGCTGAGATAGGTGCCTCACTGATTAAGCATTGGTAACTGTCAGACCAAGTTTACTCATATATACTT
TAGATTGATTTAAAACTTCATTTTTAATTTAAAAGGATCTAGGTGAAGATCCTTTTTGATAATCTCATGA
CCAAAATCCCTTAACGTGAGTTTTCGTTCCACTGAGCGTCAGACCCCGTAGAAAAGATCAAAGGATCTTC
TTGAGATCCTTTTTTTCTGCGCGTAATCTGCTGCTTGCAAACAAAAAAACCACCGCTACCAGCGGTGGTT
TGTTTGCCGGATCAAGAGCTACCAACTCTTTTTCCGAAGGTAACTGGCTTCAGCAGAGCGCAGATACCAA
ATACTGTCCTTCTAGTGTAGCCGTAGTTAGGCCACCACTTCAAGAACTCTGTAGCACCGCCTACATACCT
CGCTCTGCTAATCCTGTTACCAGTGGCTGCTGCCAGTGGCGATAAGTCGTGTCTTACCGGGTTGGACTCA
AGACGATAGTTACCGGATAAGGCGCAGCGGTCGGGCTGAACGGGGGGTTCGTGCACACAGCCCAGCTTGG
AGCGAACGACCTACACCGAACTGAGATACCTACAGCGTGAGCTATGAGAAAGCGCCACGCTTCCCGAAGG
GAGAAAGGCGGACAGGTATCCGGTAAGCGGCAGGGTCGGAACAGGAGAGCGCACGAGGGAGCTTCCAGGG
GGAAACGCCTGGTATCTTTATAGTCCTGTCGGGTTTCGCCACCTCTGACTTGAGCGTCGATTTTTGTGAT
GCTCGTCAGGGGGGCGGAGCCTATGGAAAAACGCCAGCAACGCGGCCTTTTTACGGTTCCTGGTCTTTTG
CTGGCCTTTTGCTCACATGTTCTTTCCTGCGTTATCCCCTGATTCTGTGGATAACCGTATTACCGCCTTT
GAGTGAGCTGATACCAGCGGATAACAATTTCACAGGGCCCTGTCGGATTATGGGCTCTTCTTTTATCCTC
TACTTTCTTTCTAGAAAATGCAAATGTTGAGTCAGAAATTGCTGAATGGAGTACAACTGCAATGGGTTTA
GCTTATGTTTCTGGAACAATTACTGGTGGAATTGTGATTGAAAAGTAAGGTTATATTTCATTTCAATAAA
TGTTACCACAGTATAACAAAAACAAGTTACATTGTTCAGAGTATGTCTGAATGTATTATTATTATTGTAT
TTGTGCATCAGTACTGTAGTTGTACTGAAGAAGGGTTTAAAATAATCTCAACGTTTTTAAGACGAGTTAG
TGAGAATACGGTCGCAGTTAGGATGTTTGGACATAGTTTTATTAGATAATCGTGAACTAACTCACTATAA
AAACCCGCTAACTCATTGAATAAGATAGTTTTAAACGTTCAAAATTTGAAGACAAAATTGTATGAATAAG
TTTACAGAGTTGGTCGACGCAAGCTTCTCCTTCTCTTCACATTTCTCAATAATTTAGCTCTAATTGCATT
CGTATTCTTCGCAAAAATACGTATTCTGATTGACCCGATGAAATACGGATGCCTAGTTGCATTGATCATC
TACGGTTATACTTATGGGTGAGGTTTTTCAAATATATTTTGATTTAATCGAATAATGAAATTTCAGAACT
GGAGTTGGTCCAATTTCGTGGTTTATATCCTCTGAACTGGTACCTCAAAAACATCGTAGTATTGCTCAAT
CTGTGGCATATTCAATGAATACTGTAATGGTGGTTATCAGTACATTTACAGTATTACCTCTATATTCCGT
TATTGGTAGTTATGCTTTCCTTATTCTATATTCAATTCCTTCATTTATAAGTATGCTTATATTATTTCGC
TACTTACCGGAAACCAAAGGACGAGAGATTCATGATATTGTGAATGAACTTAAAAAAAAATGAAAACCTT
TGAAAACGTTCATACGGCCGAAATTTTACTTGATCGAGCCAATTGAACTTTTGTTAAGACTTACAGAAAA
GTGAGAGATTTTGTTACAAAAAAGTGAGAAAAAAGCGAAAATGAACAGGAAAAAGAAGAAAAATACACCC
GAAGTATCATATAAAAATTAAAAAGATTGTTTGACCTGGCGGAACTTTTTTGCAAAAACTCTGAATATCC
ATGGCACATGCTTCGTGCAAAACAGGATCCAAATGAATATCAACAAGAGATTCTTGAAGACGACGAGCCA
CTTGCTCAGAGCATTGCTTATCTCGAATGAGACCCTTGTTAAAATCATTTTTCAAACATTATATGACATT
GTCGAAATGTCCTCCTGATTCCATGATGGTAGCAAACTCACTTCGTCTTTGAGCCAATTTATCCAAGTCC
TTGTAAAAAGTATTCGAAAATTGTTAACGGATAAAATGTTTATTATAATATCAAAAACAATTTGTCAGTT
GACCACTTTTTGATATATTTGACAGAAACCGGGATGAATTGGCTCAAAGTTAGGGCGCCCTTCTATTACA
GGGTTTCTGATAACAAACCGGTTATTAACTCCCAACAAGGGATGATTTCAATTCATCATGCTCAAATTGA
CCCAAATTAAGTTACATGACAAATTCATCGCCCTTTTCAACTCTTCTTGGCTCATCATCTGTTATTCTGT
TCCTATTCTGTCTGCACCCTATACCCCTTTGCATACTCTCTCGTCATTCCTTTCTTGGATAGTGTCTTCT
TCTCCCCAGCTCTGCTACTTCTATGACTTGCGCCCGCTGCTTTTCCGCTCGTTCCTCTCCTCTCTGACGT
CTTCTTCTGCTTCTTTTCTCCTTCCTTTTTCCCTTCTCAATCTTCCTCTTTTTCCCATTTCTGTCAATCA
TTCGAAGAAGAAGAAGAAGAAGACCCTCATTCATTTCATTTTTTTTTCTGTCGGTGTGTGCTGCTCGGTT
AAGAGTGAGCTCTCTATTCCACGTCTTCTTCTTTTTCTTCTTCGATTCGAATCAATCACTCCACCAAAAC
GCATTCGTTTTTGGGATTCACCCCGCGGTTCGCAATAGGTTTCTTTTTCAAATTATTAGCGTTATAAATA
GAAAAATGGTGGAGTTTCAATAAAAATGATAATTTACAAAGTGTATTTTGATTACATGTACTCAAAAAGG
TTGAAATTTTTCATACCAGTTTTCCGGAAATCCATCTGATATCATTATCGTATTTTTCTTTTTAAAAATG
TTTTCAAAAAAAAACAAAATATAGCTGGTTATTTGGCACCCTCTAATTACCATTTTCCTGTCACACCACA
CTCTTTTCCTTCTTCCACTTCTTTCCGTTTTCAGCCGCTTCCAACCAAACCGATATGAAAGCCGAGCAAC
AACGATCGATTCCACCCGGCTCGGCGACCTTCCCGTCGCAGGTGAGACTCAGAAAACTAGAGAAACCGCT
CAACTAACTCTTGATATCCGATTTCATTCTTTTCTCTTTTCTTTTTGTTGAACTTTTCCATATTTCCAGA
TGCCACGGCCACCACCAAGCACCGAACAAGGAATCACAACGGAATCGGAGCTTGCGAAGAAAGCTCAAAT
CACTCCGAACGACGTTTTAGCACTTCCGGGAATCACTCAAGGTATCTTGCTCCCTTTGGATTTCAGTTTA
AAACATAAATTTAGGATTCTTATGCTCCCCATCTGCGAACATCTATAACATCGAGTTCACCAAGTTCCAA
ATCCGTGATCTGGACACTGAGCAAGTGCTTTTCGAGATCGCCAAACCGGAGAACGATCAGGAGAATGATG
AGTCGCCACAGGAGTCGGCAAGATACGTGCGTTATAGATTTGCTCCAAACTTTTTGAAACTCAAAACGGT
CGGAGCAACTGTGGAATTCAAAGTAGGAGACATCCCAATCCATCATTTCCGAATGATCGAACGTCACTTC
TTCAAAGATCGCCTTCTGAAGTGTTTTGACTTTGAATTCGGATTCTGTATTCCGAATTCACGAAACAACT
GTGAACATATCTATGAGTTCCCTCAACTCTCTCAACAACTCAGTGAGTCATTATTCTAAAAAGTACAATT
CAAAAGACTAATCTCTTTTTCAGTGGACGACATGATCAACAATCCAAACGAGACTCGTTCTGACAGCTTC
TATTTCGTCGATAACAAACTCGTCATGCACAACAAAGCCGACTACTCATATGATGCATAAATATTTAATA
CAAAAATGTTCTGGATAATTATTCTGTCGAATAGAAAAAAAACTCCAAATGTGATTAAATTCCAATAATT
CCTGTCTAGTTTGTTCCTTCCCCTTCCCCTTCTCATGTTCAATGCATTCCTAAGCTTTTCAGTTCCCCCC
TTGTTTCTATATTTTTTCGCTGTCCTGTCACACTCGCTAAAAACACTAATCACACGGAAATCTGTTTTCA
ATAAAAACTCCAACTTTAACTCATTTTCAATTTCAACTGAAAGATTTTTTCATTAGAGAATGTCTAGAAC
TAGGCCCGGGCTACGTAATACGACTCACTTAAGGCCTTGACTAGAGGGTACCAGAGCTCACCTAGGCAGG
AACAGCTATGACCATGATTACGCCAAGCTAT
Features (pLannotate 1.2.2; 14 found; start..end, strand, type, name):
      1..21      +  protein_bind   attB4: mutant version of attB; core recombination site for the Gateway® BP reaction BP Clonase™
    549..1376    +  CDS            mEGFP (fragment): monomeric enhanced GFP, optimized with synthetic introns for expression in C. elegans
   1383..1967    +  CDS            Plcd1 (fragment): PLCD1_RAT - Experimental evidence at protein level: Swiss-Prot protein existence level 1. The production of the second messenger molecules diacylglycerol (DAG) and inositol 1,4,5-trisphosphate (IP3) is mediated by activated phosphatidylinositol-specific phospholipase C enzymes (PubMed:16000311). Essential for trophoblast and placental development (By similarity). Binds phosphatidylinositol 4,5-bisphosphate (By similarity). From Rattus norvegicus (Rat).
   2018..2341    +  terminator     tbb-2 terminator: tbb-2; transcription terminator for the C. elegans tubulin beta-2 gene
   3713..3848    +  CDS            lacZα (fragment): LacZα fragment of β-galactosidase; lacZ fragment
   3854..3953    -  misc_feature   bom (fragment): basis of mobility region from pBR322
   4055..4090    -  CDS            rop (fragment): Rop protein, which maintains plasmids at low copy number; rop
   4185..4289    +  promoter       AmpR promoter: bla
   4290..5150    +  CDS            AmpR: β-lactamase; bla; confers resistance to ampicillin, carbenicillin, and related antibiotics
   5321..5909    +  rep_origin     ori: high-copy-number ColE1/pMB1/pBR322/pUC origin of replication
   6674..6690    -  CDS            M13 gene XI (fragment): pXI; XI; phage assembly
   7168..7383    -  CDS            GSLG1_CAEEL (fragment): Experimental evidence at protein level: Swiss-Prot protein existence level 1. From Caenorhabditis elegans.
   8257..8274    -  misc_feature   P element 5' end (fragment): No description available
   8385..9227    +  CDS            unc-119: UN119_CAEEL - Experimental evidence at protein level: Swiss-Prot protein existence level 1. Myristoyl-binding protein that acts as a cargo adapter: specifically binds the myristoyl moiety of a subset of N-terminally myristoylated proteins and is required for their localization. Plays a key role in ciliary membrane localization of proteins. Required for the establishment or function of the nervous system. From Caenorhabditis elegans.
