[The description below was written by a language model from this plasmid's Addgene catalogue record and pLannotate feature annotations shown in this document.]
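Description:
JH05 is a C. elegans transgene plasmid built on a modified pCFJ150 backbone, the vector commonly used for Mos1-mediated single-copy insertion (MosSCI). It is propagated in E. coli through a high-copy ColE1/pUC-type origin with ampicillin selection from the bla gene. The feature table also picks up residual fragments of lacZα, bom and rop, along with an attB4 Gateway site at the start of the cassette. An annotated unc-119 coding sequence is consistent with the rescue marker pCFJ150-type vectors use to identify transgenic worms in an unc-119 mutant background. A fragment matching a C. elegans genomic gene probably belongs to flanking homology sequence, although the record does not define the homology arms or the target locus.

The payload, assembled by Gibson cloning from a synthesized gene, is a mex-5 promoter driving monomeric YPet, codon-optimized for C. elegans, fused at the N-terminus of a PH domain and followed by the tbb-2 terminator. The annotation tool labels the fluorescent protein as an intron-containing mEGFP fragment, which reflects the close sequence similarity of GFP-family variants; the catalogue identifies it as mYPet. The PH domain matches rat phospholipase C delta 1, which binds phosphatidylinositol 4,5-bisphosphate and so directs the fusion to the plasma membrane. The mex-5 promoter and tbb-2 3′ region are typically paired for germline and early embryonic expression.

The associated study compared fluorescent proteins for in vivo imaging in an animal model, so this construct appears to serve as a standardized membrane-localized mYPet reporter for that comparison. The catalogue gives 9,601 bp, whereas the depositor's theoretical sequence is 9,621 nt.
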