Addgene plasmid #73516: JH05
Purpose: mYPet_PH pCFJ150 - contain C. elegans codon optimized mYPet
Depositing lab: Bob Goldstein. Depositing organization: University of North Carolina at Chapel Hill. Publication: Comparative assessment of fluorescent proteins for in vivo imaging in an animal model system. Heppert JK, Dickinson DJ, Pani AM, Higgins CD, Steward A, Ahringer J, Kuhn JR, Goldstein B. Mol Biol Cell. 2016 Nov 7;27(22):3385-3394. doi: 10.1091/mbc.E16-01-0063. Epub 2016 Jul 6. PubMed 27385332.
Backbone
  Vector backbone: modified pCFJ150
  Total vector size (bp): 9601
Growth in bacteria
  Bacterial resistance: Ampicillin, 100 μg/mL
  Growth temperature: 37°C
  Growth strain: DH5alpha
  Copy number: Unknown
Gene/Insert
  Gene/Insert name: pmex-5::mPYet::PH::tbb-2
  Species: C. elegans (nematode)
  Insert size (bp): 9601
  Promoter: mex-5
  Tag / fusion protein: mYPet (N terminal on insert)
  Cloning method: Gibson Cloning
  Sequencing primers: 5′ GATTTTCCGTTTTCTCATTGTATTCTCTC; 3′ GAGGAGTTGGGATCCCTTG
Resource information
  A portion of this plasmid was derived from a plasmid made by: Gene was synthesized by IDT
Terms and licenses: Academic/Nonprofit Terms; Industry Terms: Not Available to Industry
How to cite: JH05 was a gift from Bob Goldstein (Addgene plasmid # 73516 ; http://n2t.net/addgene:73516 ; RRID:Addgene_73516)
