>Addgene plasmid #73516 | JH05 | addgene partial sequence | sequence record 139155 | pDD-F 5'-attttcagGACGACGGAAAC-3'
AACCATACATATTTAAATTTTCAGGGAATCGACTTCAAGGAGGACGGAAACATCCTCGGACACAAGCTTG
AGTACAACTACAACTCCCACAACGTCTACATCACCGCCGACAAGCAAAAGAACGGAATCAAGGCCAACTT
CAAGGTAAGTTTAAACATGATTTTACTAACTAACTAATCTGATTTAAATTTTCAGATCCGTCACAACATC
GAGGACGGAGGAGTCCAACTCGCCGACCACTACCAACAAAACACCCCAATCGGAGACGGACCAGTCCTCC
TCCCAGACAACCACTACCTCTCCTACCAATCCAAGCTCTTCAAGGACCCAAACGAGAAGCGTGACCACAT
GGTCCTCCTTGAGTTCCTCACCGCCGCCGGAATCACCGAGGGAATGAACGAGCTCTACAAGGCCGGCCAC
GGACTCCAAGACGACCCAGACCTCCAAGCCCTCCTCAAGGGATCCCAACTCCTCAAGGTCAAGTCCTCCT
CCTGGCGTCGTGAGCGTTTCTACAAGCTCCAAGAGGACTGCAAGGTAAGTTTAAACATATATATACTAAC
TAACCCTGATTATTTAAATTTTCAGACCATCTGGCAAGAGTCCCGTAAGGTAAGTTTAAACAGTTCGGTA
CTAACTAACCATACATATTTAAATTTTCAGGTCATGCGTTCCCCAGAGTCCCAACTCTTCTCCATCGAGG
ACATCCAAGAGGTCCGTATGGGACACCGTACCGAGGGACTCGAGAAGTTCGCCCGTGACATCCCAGAGGA
CCGTTGCTTCTCCATCGTCTTCAAGGTAAGTTTAAACATGATTTTACTAACTAACTAATCTGAT
