>Addgene plasmid #73516 | JH05 | addgene partial sequence | sequence record 139158 | ceGFP-R 5'-TGAGGGTGAGCTTTCCGTAG-3'
ACACTTGTGTCCGTTGACGTCTCCGTCGAGCTCGACGAGGATAGGTACAACTCCTGTAAATAACTCTTCT
CCTTTTGACATTCTCTGTCTGAAACATTCAATTGATTATCGATAAAATTAATTAAGAGAGAATACAATGA
GAAAACGGAAAATCGAGCAGGATTTTGGGGAAAGTCGGGGAATTTTTGCTATTTAAGCTTTCTTTAACAA
AGAAACTGCATTTTTCCATGAGATTACCATGAAATTTGCGTTAAATGGGTGAATTTATAACATTTACGGC
TAGAAATTAATTTTAAAAAAGAGAATAAACGAAAAATTATTCGAGAAAACGTCTTTGAAGCAGAAATGAA
ATGAAAAAACAACCGCCAGCGCTGACAAAAATGATCAAACAAACGGAGTACGGTATACGCGGTAAGACCC
AAATGAATTTTAATTCGGTGCGCCTTTAAAAAATGTATTTTTTTAATTTCTTTATCCGTGGGCCCAAATG
TATTTTTTTCTTGTGGTTTGATGTAAAAATTGGGTTATATTATTTGTTTTATGGTTTAATTTTTTAAAAA
CTGATATTTCAACTTTTCTATACAAAGTTGATAGCTTGGCGTAATCATGGTCATAGCTGTTCCTGCCTAG
GTGAGCTCTGGTACCCTCTAGTCAAGGCCTTAAGTGAGTCGTATTACGTAGCCCGGGCCTAGTTCTAGAC
ATTCTCTAATGAAAAAATCTTTCAGTTGAAATTGAAAATGAGTTAAAGTTGGAGTTTTTATTGAAAACAG
ATTTCCGTGTGATTAGTG
